Addgene plasmid #160443: pSB1C3-J23110-B0034-mRFP1_Yellow
Purpose: BioBrick pSB1C3 plasmid that constitutively overexpresses mRFP1_Yellow chromoprotein in E. coli
Depositing lab: Anthony Forster. Depositing organization: Uppsala University. Publication: Overcoming chromoprotein limitations by engineering a red fluorescent protein. Bao L, Menon PNK, Liljeruhm J, Forster AC. Anal Biochem. 2020 Sep 3:113936. doi: 10.1016/j.ab.2020.113936. PubMed 32891596.
Backbone
  Vector backbone: BioBrick pSB1C3 vector
  Backbone manufacturer: iGEM Registry
  Modifications to backbone: BioBrick sites removed
  Vector type: Synthetic Biology
Growth in bacteria
  Bacterial resistance: Chloramphenicol, 25 μg/mL
  Growth temperature: 37°C
  Growth strain: DH5alpha
  Copy number: High Copy
Gene/Insert
  Gene/Insert name: promoter, RBS, mRFP1E_Yellow
  Species: Synthetic
  Insert size (bp): 810
  Mutation: BioBrick sites removed
Terms and licenses: Academic/Nonprofit Terms; Industry Terms: Not Available to Industry
How to cite: pSB1C3-J23110-B0034-mRFP1_Yellow was a gift from Anthony Forster (Addgene plasmid # 160443 ; http://n2t.net/addgene:160443 ; RRID:Addgene_160443)
