[The description below was written by a language model from this plasmid's Addgene catalogue record and pLannotate feature annotations shown in this document.]
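Description:
pSB1C3-J23110-B0034-mRFP1_Yellow is a small (about 2.8 kb) synthetic-biology plasmid built on the iGEM Registry's BioBrick pSB1C3 backbone and intended for constitutive expression of a coloured protein in E. coli. It is maintained at high copy number from a ColE1/pUC-type origin of replication and selected with chloramphenicol through a cat (chloramphenicol acetyltransferase) gene driven by its own promoter and followed by the phage lambda t0 terminator. Additional flanking bacterial terminators, including a his operon terminator just downstream of the cloning region, insulate the insert from the rest of the backbone.

The roughly 810 bp payload is a simple expression unit: a constitutive Anderson-family promoter, a ribosome binding site and the mRFP1_Yellow coding sequence. The plasmid name specifies J23110 as the promoter and B0034 as the RBS. The automated annotation instead labels the promoter region as a fragment of the closely related J23119 and does not annotate the RBS, which probably reflects similarity matching among family members rather than a different part. The coding sequence is annotated as most similar to mRFP1-Q66C, a monomeric Discosoma-derived red fluorescent protein variant, consistent with mRFP1_Yellow being an engineered mRFP1 derivative. The exact substitutions that give the yellow colour are not stated in the record. The catalogue notes that BioBrick sites were removed, presumably internal restriction sites, since the feature table still shows the BioBrick prefix and suffix flanking the insert.

The construct comes from work on engineering a red fluorescent protein to overcome limitations of natural chromoproteins, and it serves as a visible colour reporter for bacterial colonies and cultures.
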