Features (pLannotate 1.2.2; 10 found; start..end, strand, type, name):
      1..22      +  misc_feature   BioBrick prefix: BioBrick prefix for parts that do not start with "ATG"
     29..57      +  promoter       J23119 promoter (fragment): bacterial promoter (Registry of Standard Biological Parts BBa J23119)
     84..758     +  CDS            mRFP1-Q66C: mRFP1-Q66C is a basic (constitutively fluorescent) red fluorescent protein published in 2006, derived from Discosoma sp.. It is reported to be a very rapidly-maturing monomer.
    790..810     +  misc_feature   BioBrick suffix: universal suffix for all parts
    811..868     +  terminator     his operon terminator: This putative transcriptin terminator from the E. coli his operon has a 2-bp deletion introduced during synthesis. Its efficiency has not been determined.
   1063..1651    -  rep_origin     ori: high-copy-number ColE1/pMB1/pBR322/pUC origin of replication
   1834..1928    -  terminator     lambda t0 terminator: transcription terminator from phage lambda
   1952..2608    -  CDS            cat: CAT_ECOLX - Experimental evidence at protein level: Swiss-Prot protein existence level 1. This enzyme is an effector of chloramphenicol resistance in bacteria. From Escherichia coli. This protein is used as a marker in many commonly used cloning vectors, such as pACYC184.
   2609..2706    -  promoter       cat promoter: promoter of the E. coli cat gene encoding chloramphenicol acetyltransferase
   2792..2835    -  terminator     bacterial terminator: putative bacterial transcription terminator
>Addgene plasmid #160443 | pSB1C3-J23110-B0034-mRFP1_Yellow | addgene full sequence | sequence record 322393 | Addgene NGS Result
GAATTCGCGGCCGCTTCTAGAGTTTACGGCTAGCTCAGTCCTAGGTACAATGCTAGCTACTAGAGAAAGA
GGAGAAATACTAGATGGCTTCCTCCGAAGACGTTATCAAAGAGTTCATGCGTTTCAAAGTTCGTATGGAA
GGTTCCGTTAACGGTCACGAGTTCGAAATCGAAGGTGAAGGTGAAGGTCGTCCGTACGAAGGTACCCAGA
CCGCTAAACTGAAAGTTACCAAAGGTGGTCCGCTGCCGTTCGCTTGGGACATCCTGTCCCCGCAGATTCT
TTACGGTTCCAAAGCTTACGTTAAACACCCGGCTGACATCCCGGACTACCTGAAACTGTCCTTCCCGGAA
GGTTTCAAATGGGAACGTGTTATGAACTTCGAAGACGGTGGTGTTGTTACCGTTACCCAGGACTCCTCCC
TGCAAGACGGTGAGTTCATCTACAAAGTTAAACTGCGTGGTACCAACTTCCCGTCCGACGGTCCGGTTAT
GCAGAAAAAAACCATGGGTTGGGAAGCTTCCACCGAACGTATGTACCCGGAAGACGGTGCTCTGAAAGGT
GAAATCAAAATGCGTCTGAAACTGAAAGACGGTGGTCACTACGACGCTGAAGTTAAAACCACCTACATGG
CTAAAAAACCGGTTCAGCTGCCGGGTGCTTACAAAACCGACATCAAACTGGACATCACCTCCCACAACGA
AGACTACACCATCGTTGAACAGTACGAACGTGCTGAAGGTCGTCACTCCACCGGTGCTTAATAACGCTGA
TAGTGCTAGTGTAGATCGCTACTAGTAGCGGCCGCTGCAGTCCGGCAAAAAAGGGCAAGGTGTCACCACC
CTGCCCTTTTTCTTTAAAACCGAAAAGATTACTTCGCGTTATGCAGGCTTCCTCGCTCACTGACTCGCTG
CGCTCGGTCGTTCGGCTGCGGCGAGCGGTATCAGCTCACTCAAAGGCGGTAATACGGTTATCCACAGAAT
CAGGGGATAACGCAGGAAAGAACATGTGAGCAAAAGGCCAGCAAAAGGCCAGGAACCGTAAAAAGGCCGC
GTTGCTGGCGTTTTTCCACAGGCTCCGCCCCCCTGACGAGCATCACAAAAATCGACGCTCAAGTCAGAGG
TGGCGAAACCCGACAGGACTATAAAGATACCAGGCGTTTCCCCCTGGAAGCTCCCTCGTGCGCTCTCCTG
TTCCGACCCTGCCGCTTACCGGATACCTGTCCGCCTTTCTCCCTTCGGGAAGCGTGGCGCTTTCTCATAG
CTCACGCTGTAGGTATCTCAGTTCGGTGTAGGTCGTTCGCTCCAAGCTGGGCTGTGTGCACGAACCCCCC
GTTCAGCCCGACCGCTGCGCCTTATCCGGTAACTATCGTCTTGAGTCCAACCCGGTAAGACACGACTTAT
CGCCACTGGCAGCAGCCACTGGTAACAGGATTAGCAGAGCGAGGTATGTAGGCGGTGCTACAGAGTTCTT
GAAGTGGTGGCCTAACTACGGCTACACTAGAAGAACAGTATTTGGTATCTGCGCTCTGCTGAAGCCAGTT
ACCTTCGGAAAAAGAGTTGGTAGCTCTTGATCCGGCAAACAAACCACCGCTGGTAGCGGTGGTTTTTTTG
TTTGCAAGCAGCAGATTACGCGCAGAAAAAAAGGATCTCAAGAAGATCCTTTGATCTTTTCTACGGGGTC
TGACGCTCAGTGGAACGAAAACTCACGTTAAGGGATTTTGGTCATGAGATTATCAAAAAGGATCTTCACC
TAGATCCTTTTAAATTAAAAATGAAGTTTTAAATCAATCTAAAGTATATATGAGTAAACTTGGTCTGACA
GCTCGAGGCTTGGATTCTCACCAATAAAAAACGCCCGGCGGCAACCGAGCGTTCTGAACAAATCCAGATG
GAGTTCTGAGGTCATTACTGGATCTATCAACAGGAGTCCAAGCGAGCTCGATATCAAATTACGCCCCGCC
CTGCCACTCATCGCAGTACTGTTGTAATTCATTAAGCATTCTGCCGACATGGAAGCCATCACAAACGGCA
TGATGAACCTGAATCGCCAGCGGCATCAGCACCTTGTCGCCTTGCGTATAATATTTGCCCATGGTGAAAA
CGGGGGCGAAGAAGTTGTCCATATTGGCCACGTTTAAATCAAAACTGGTGAAACTCACCCAGGGATTGGC
TGAGACGAAAAACATATTCTCAATAAACCCTTTAGGGAAATAGGCCAGGTTTTCACCGTAACACGCCACA
TCTTGCGAATATATGTGTAGAAACTGCCGGAAATCGTCGTGGTATTCACTCCAGAGCGATGAAAACGTTT
CAGTTTGCTCATGGAAAACGGTGTAACAAGGGTGAACACTATCCCATATCACCAGCTCACCGTCTTTCAT
TGCCATACGAAATTCCGGATGAGCATTCATCAGGCGGGCAAGAATGTGAATAAAGGCCGGATAAAACTTG
TGCTTATTTTTCTTTACGGTCTTTAAAAAGGCCGTAATATCCAGCTGAACGGTCTGGTTATAGGTACATT
GAGCAACTGACTGAAATGCCTCAAAATGTTCTTTACGATGCCATTGGGATATATCAACGGTGGTATATCC
AGTGATTTTTTTCTCCATTTTAGCTTCCTTAGCTCCTGAAAATCTCGATAACTCAAAAAATACGCCCGGT
AGTGATCTTATTTCATTATGGTGAAAGTTGGAACCTCTTACGTGCCCGATCAACTCGAGTGCCACCTGAC
GTCTAAGAAACCATTATTATCATGACATTAACCTATAAAAATAGGCGTATCACGAGGCAGAATTTCAGAT
AAAAAAAATCCTTAGCTTTCGCTAAGGATGATTTCTG
