>Addgene plasmid #160443 | pSB1C3-J23110-B0034-mRFP1_Yellow | depositor partial sequence | sequence record 313048 | BioBrick bacteria-codon-optimized mRFP1_Yellow downstream of J23110 constitutive promoter and B0034 RBS
GAATTCGCGGCCGCTTCTAGAGTTTACGGCTAGCTCAGTCCTAGGTACAATGCTAGCTACTAGAGAAAGA
GGAGAAATACTAGATGGCTTCCTCCGAAGACGTTATCAAAGAGTTCATGCGTTTCAAAGTTCGTATGGAA
GGTTCCGTTAACGGTCACGAGTTCGAAATCGAAGGTGAAGGTGAAGGTCGTCCGTACGAAGGTACCCAGA
CCGCTAAACTGAAAGTTACCAAAGGTGGTCCGCTGCCGTTCGCTTGGGACATCCTGTCCCCGCAGATTCT
TTACGGTTCCAAAGCTTACGTTAAACACCCGGCTGACATCCCGGACTACCTGAAACTGTCCTTCCCGGAA
GGTTTCAAATGGGAACGTGTTATGAACTTCGAAGACGGTGGTGTTGTTACCGTTACCCAGGACTCCTCCC
TGCAAGACGGTGAGTTCATCTACAAAGTTAAACTGCGTGGTACCAACTTCCCGTCCGACGGTCCGGTTAT
GCAGAAAAAAACCATGGGTTGGGAAGCTTCCACCGAACGTATGTACCCGGAAGACGGTGCTCTGAAAGGT
GAAATCAAAATGCGTCTGAAACTGAAAGACGGTGGTCACTACGACGCTGAAGTTAAAACCACCTACATGG
CTAAAAAACCGGTTCAGCTGCCGGGTGCTTACAAAACCGACATCAAACTGGACATCACCTCCCACAACGA
AGACTACACCATCGTTGAACAGTACGAACGTGCTGAAGGTCGTCACTCCACCGGTGCTTAATAACGCTGA
TAGTGCTAGTGTAGATCGCTACTAGTAGCGGCCGCTGCAG
